Addgene plasmid #103809: pCIBN-TetR-tagRFP-T
Purpose: 'Localizer' construct that marks tetO arrays and is targeted by a PHR-tagged effector upon illumination with blue light; can be visualized without triggering PHR recruitment
Depositing lab: Karsten Rippe. Publication: Real-time observation of light-controlled transcription in living cells. Rademacher A, Erdel F, Trojanowski J, Schumacher S, Rippe K. J Cell Sci. 2017 Dec 15;130(24):4213-4224. doi: 10.1242/jcs.205534. Epub 2017 Nov 9. PubMed 29122982.
Backbone
  Vector backbone: pEGFP-C1
  Backbone manufacturer: Clontech
  Backbone size w/o insert (bp): 3932
  Vector type: Mammalian Expression
  Selectable markers: Neomycin (select with G418)
Growth in bacteria
  Bacterial resistance: Kanamycin, 50 μg/mL
  Growth temperature: 37°C
  Growth strain: DH5alpha
  Copy number: High Copy
Gene/Insert
  Gene/Insert name: CIBN-TetR-tagRFP-T (alt name: N-terminus of CIB1)
  Species: A. thaliana (mustard weed); E. coli
  Insert size (bp): 1881
  Mutation: TetR: A4G (M2V)
  Entrez Gene: CIB1 (a.k.a. AT4G34530, T4L20.110, T4L20_110, cryptochrome-interacting basic-helix-loop-helix 1); tetR (a.k.a. TC1_0054)
  Promoter: CMV
  Cloning method: Restriction Enzyme; 5′ cloning site NheI (not destroyed); 3′ cloning site BamHI (not destroyed)
  Sequencing primers: 5′ CMV-F
Terms and licenses: Academic/Nonprofit Terms; Industry Terms: Not Available to Industry
Depositor comments: EGFP was cut out from the backbone (NheI/BamHI cuts); relevance of mutations unknown
How to cite: pCIBN-TetR-tagRFP-T was a gift from Karsten Rippe (Addgene plasmid # 103809 ; http://n2t.net/addgene:103809 ; RRID:Addgene_103809)
