[The description below was written by a language model from this plasmid's Addgene catalogue record and pLannotate feature annotations shown in this document.]
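Description:
pCIBN-TetR-tagRFP-T is a 5.8 kb mammalian expression plasmid built on the Clontech pEGFP-C1 backbone, from which the EGFP coding sequence was removed by NheI/BamHI digestion and replaced with a 1.9 kb fusion insert. It replicates at high copy in E. coli from a ColE1/pUC-type origin and also carries an f1 phage origin. A single Tn5 aminoglycoside phosphotransferase gene (NeoR/KanR) serves both hosts. The bacterial bla promoter drives it for kanamycin selection, and the SV40 enhancer/early promoter, paired with the HSV TK polyadenylation signal, drives it for G418 selection in mammalian cells. The short annotated ble, bGH poly(A) and SV40 large T antigen fragments appear to be partial matches in backbone sequence rather than functional units. The two sequence records (depositor and repository sequencing) have the same length and feature order, offset by only a few bases.

The payload is one open reading frame expressed from the CMV immediate early enhancer/promoter and terminated by the SV40 poly(A) signal. It joins CIBN, the N-terminal portion of Arabidopsis thaliana CIB1, to the Tn10 tetracycline repressor TetR and the red fluorescent protein tagRFP-T. The TetR portion carries an M2V substitution whose relevance the depositor lists as unknown. TetR tethers the fusion to tetO operator arrays integrated in the genome, and the red tag marks those sites. CIBN binds the photolyase homology region (PHR) of cryptochrome 2 once it has absorbed blue light. The construct therefore acts as a "localizer" in light-controlled transcription experiments in living cells, where blue illumination recruits a PHR-tagged effector to the array. Imaging the red fluorophore does not itself trigger PHR recruitment.
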