Features (pLannotate 1.2.2; 15 found; start..end, strand, type, name):
     61..364     +  enhancer       CMV enhancer: human cytomegalovirus immediate early enhancer
    365..568     +  promoter       CMV promoter: human cytomegalovirus (CMV) immediate early promoter
    603..1112    +  CDS            CIBN: N-terminal portion of the CIB1 transcription factor from Arabidopsis thaliana binds to CRY2 (cryptochrome 2) that has absorbed blue light (Kennedy et al., 2010)
   1129..1748    +  CDS            TetR (fragment): tetracycline repressor TetR; tetR from transposon Tn10; TetR binds to the tetracycline operator tetO to inhibit transcription. This inhibition can be relieved by adding tetracycline or doxycycline.
   1758..2469    +  CDS            TagRFP (fragment): monomeric derivative of red fluorescent protein from Entacmaea quadricolor (Merzlyak et al., 2007) mammalian codon-optimized
   2494..2578    +  CDS            large T antigen (fragment): large T antigen from SV40 (simian virus 40)
   2601..2722    +  polyA_signal   SV40 poly(A) signal: SV40 polyadenylation signal
   2756..3184    -  rep_origin     f1 ori (sequence partly withheld): f1 bacteriophage origin of replication; arrow indicates direction of (+) strand synthesis
   3211..3315    +  promoter       AmpR promoter: bla
   3317..3674    +  promoter       SV40 promoter: SV40 enhancer and early promoter
   3709..4503    +  CDS            NeoR/KanR: aminoglycoside phosphotransferase from Tn5; aph(3')-II (or nptII); confers resistance to neomycin, kanamycin, and G418 (Geneticin®)
   4524..4676    +  CDS            ble (fragment): BLE_KLEPN - Experimental evidence at protein level: Swiss-Prot protein existence level 1. Binding protein with a strong affinity to the bleomycin family of antibiotics. Binds to CL990; an antimitotic-antibiotic compound. From Klebsiella pneumoniae.
   4735..4782    +  polyA_signal   HSV TK poly(A) signal: herpes simplex virus thymidine kinase polyadenylation signal (Cole and Stacy, 1985)
   4873..4889    -  polyA_signal   bGH poly(A) signal (fragment): bovine growth hormone polyadenylation signal
   5111..5699    +  rep_origin     ori: high-copy-number ColE1/pMB1/pBR322/pUC origin of replication
>Addgene plasmid #103809 | pCIBN-TetR-tagRFP-T | depositor full sequence | sequence record 196686 | Full Sequence
TAGTTATTAATAGTAATCAATTACGGGGTCATTAGTTCATAGCCCATATATGGAGTTCCGCGTTACATAA
CTTACGGTAAATGGCCCGCCTGGCTGACCGCCCAACGACCCCCGCCCATTGACGTCAATAATGACGTATG
TTCCCATAGTAACGCCAATAGGGACTTTCCATTGACGTCAATGGGTGGAGTATTTACGGTAAACTGCCCA
CTTGGCAGTACATCAAGTGTATCATATGCCAAGTACGCCCCCTATTGACGTCAATGACGGTAAATGGCCC
GCCTGGCATTATGCCCAGTACATGACCTTATGGGACTTTCCTACTTGGCAGTACATCTACGTATTAGTCA
TCGCTATTACCATGGTGATGCGGTTTTGGCAGTACATCAATGGGCGTGGATAGCGGTTTGACTCACGGGG
ATTTCCAAGTCTCCACCCCATTGACGTCAATGGGAGTTTGTTTTGGCACCAAAATCAACGGGACTTTCCA
AAATGTCGTAACAACTCCGCCCCATTGACGCAAATGGGCGGTAGGCGTGTACGGTGGGAGGTCTATATAA
GCAGAGCTGGTTTAGTGAACCGTCAGATCCGCTAGCGCCACCATGAATGGAGCTATAGGAGGTGACCTTT
TGCTCAATTTTCCTGACATGTCGGTCCTAGAGCGCCAAAGGGCTCACCTCAAGTACCTCAATCCCACCTT
TGATTCTCCTCTCGCCGGCTTCTTTGCCGATTCTTCAATGATTACCGGCGGCGAGATGGACAGCTATCTT
TCGACTGCCGGTTTGAATCTTCCGATGATGTACGGTGAGACGACGGTGGAAGGTGATTCAAGACTCTCAA
TTTCGCCGGAAACGACGCTTGGGACTGGAAATTTCAAGGCAGCGAAGTTTGATACAGAGACTAAGGATTG
TAATGAGGCGGCGAAGAAGATGACGATGAACAGAGATGACCTAGTAGAAGAAGGAGAAGAAGAGAAGTCG
AAAATAACAGAGCAAAACAATGGGAGCACAAAAAGCATCAAGAAGATGAAACACAAAGCCAAGAAAGAAG
AGAACAATTTCTCTAATGATTCATCTAAAGTGACGAAGGAATTGGAGAAAACGGATTATATTCATGTACC
GGTAATGGTGTCTAGATTAGATAAAAGTAAAGTGATTAACAGCGCATTAGAGCTGCTTAATGAGGTCGGA
ATCGAAGGTTTAACAACCCGTAAACTCGCCCAGAAGCTAGGTGTAGAGCAGCCTACATTGTATTGGCATG
TAAAAAATAAGCGGGCTTTGCTCGACGCCTTAGCCATTGAGATGTTAGATAGGCACCATACTCACTTTTG
CCCTTTAGAAGGGGAAAGCTGGCAAGATTTTTTACGTAATAACGCTAAAAGTTTTAGATGTGCTTTACTA
AGTCATCGCGATGGAGCAAAAGTACATTTAGGTACACGGCCTACAGAAAAACAGTATGAAACTCTCGAAA
ATCAATTAGCCTTTTTATGCCAACAAGGTTTTTCACTAGAGAATGCATTATATGCACTCAGCGCTGTGGG
GCATTTTACTTTAGGTTGCGTATTGGAAGATCAAGAGCATCAAGTCGCTAAAGAAGAAAGGGAAACACCT
ACTACTGATAGTATGCCGCCATTATTACGACAAGCTATCGAATTATTTGATCACCAAGGTGCAGAGCCAG
CCTTCTTATTCGGCCTTGAATTGATCATATGCGGATTAGAAAAACAACTTAAATGTGAAAGTGGGTCTGA
CAAGCTTATGGTGTCTAAGGGCGAAGAGCTGATTAAGGAGAACATGCACATGAAGCTGTACATGGAGGGC
ACCGTGAACAACCACCACTTCAAGTGCACATCCGAGGGCGAAGGCAAGCCCTACGAGGGCACCCAGACCA
TGAGAATCAAGGTGGTCGAGGGCGGCCCTCTCCCCTTCGCCTTCGACATCCTGGCTACCAGCTTCATGTA
CGGCAGCAGAACCTTCATCAACCACACCCAGGGCATCCCCGATTTCTTTAAGCAGTCCTTCCCTGAGGGC
TTCACATGGGAGAGAGTCACCACATACGAAGACGGGGGCGTGCTGACCGCTACCCAGGACACCAGCCTCC
AGGACGGCTGCCTCATCTACAACGTCAAGATCAGAGGGGTGAACTTCCCATCCAACGGCCCTGTGATGCA
GAAGAAAACACTCGGCTGGGAGGCCAACACCGAGATGCTGTACCCCGCTGACGGCGGCCTGGAAGGCAGA
ACCGACATGGCCCTGAAGCTCGTGGGCGGGGGCCACCTGATCTGCAACTTCAAGACCACATACAGATCCA
AGAAACCCGCTAAGAACCTCAAGATGCCCGGCGTCTACTATGTGGACCACAGACTGGAAAGAATCAAGGA
GGCCGACAAAGAGACCTACGTCGAGCAGCACGAGGTGGCTGTGGCCAGATACTGCGACCTCCCTAGCAAA
CTGGGGCACAAACTTAATTAAGGATCCACCGGATCTAGATAACTGATCATAATCAGCCATACCACATTTG
TAGAGGTTTTACTTGCTTTAAAAAACCTCCCACACCTCCCCCTGAACCTGAAACATAAAATGAATGCAAT
TGTTGTTGTTAACTTGTTTATTGCAGCTTATAATGGTTACAAATAAAGCAATAGCATCACAAATTTCACA
AATAAAGCATTTTTTTCACTGCATTCTAGTTGTGGTTTGTCCAAACTCATCAATGTATCTTAACGCGTAA
ATTGTAAGCGTTAATATTTTGTTAAAATTCGCGTTAAATTTTTGTTAAATCAGCTCATTTTTTAACCAAT
AGGCCGAAATCGGCAAAATCCCTTATAAATCAAAAGAATAGACCGAGATAGGGT
[37 nt withheld, positions 2855-2891]
AAAGAACGTGGACTCCAACGTCAAAGG
[49 nt withheld, positions 2919-2967]
T
[91 nt withheld, positions 2969-3059]
G
[124 nt withheld, positions 3061-3184]
CAGGTGGCACTTTTCGGGGAAATGTGCGCGGAACCCCTATTTGTTTATTTTTCTAAATACATTCAAATAT
GTATCCGCTCATGAGACAATAACCCTGATAAATGCTTCAATAATATTGAAAAAGGAAGAGTCCTGAGGCG
GAAAGAACCAGCTGTGGAATGTGTGTCAGTTAGGGTGTGGAAAGTCCCCAGGCTCCCCAGCAGGCAGAAG
TATGCAAAGCATGCATCTCAATTAGTCAGCAACCAGGTGTGGAAAGTCCCCAGGCTCCCCAGCAGGCAGA
AGTATGCAAAGCATGCATCTCAATTAGTCAGCAACCATAGTCCCGCCCCTAACTCCGCCCATCCCGCCCC
TAACTCCGCCCAGTTCCGCCCATTCTCCGCCCCATGGCTGACTAATTTTTTTTATTTATGCAGAGGCCGA
GGCCGCCTCGGCCTCTGAGCTATTCCAGAAGTAGTGAGGAGGCTTTTTTGGAGGCCTAGGCTTTTGCAAA
GATCGATCAAGAGACAGGATGAGGATCGTTTCGCATGATTGAACAAGATGGATTGCACGCAGGTTCTCCG
GCCGCTTGGGTGGAGAGGCTATTCGGCTATGACTGGGCACAACAGACAATCGGCTGCTCTGATGCCGCCG
TGTTCCGGCTGTCAGCGCAGGGGCGCCCGGTTCTTTTTGTCAAGACCGACCTGTCCGGTGCCCTGAATGA
ACTGCAAGACGAGGCAGCGCGGCTATCGTGGCTGGCCACGACGGGCGTTCCTTGCGCAGCTGTGCTCGAC
GTTGTCACTGAAGCGGGAAGGGACTGGCTGCTATTGGGCGAAGTGCCGGGGCAGGATCTCCTGTCATCTC
ACCTTGCTCCTGCCGAGAAAGTATCCATCATGGCTGATGCAATGCGGCGGCTGCATACGCTTGATCCGGC
TACCTGCCCATTCGACCACCAAGCGAAACATCGCATCGAGCGAGCACGTACTCGGATGGAAGCCGGTCTT
GTCGATCAGGATGATCTGGACGAAGAGCATCAGGGGCTCGCGCCAGCCGAACTGTTCGCCAGGCTCAAGG
CGAGCATGCCCGACGGCGAGGATCTCGTCGTGACCCATGGCGATGCCTGCTTGCCGAATATCATGGTGGA
AAATGGCCGCTTTTCTGGATTCATCGACTGTGGCCGGCTGGGTGTGGCGGACCGCTATCAGGACATAGCG
TTGGCTACCCGTGATATTGCTGAAGAGCTTGGCGGCGAATGGGCTGACCGCTTCCTCGTGCTTTACGGTA
TCGCCGCTCCCGATTCGCAGCGCATCGCCTTCTATCGCCTTCTTGACGAGTTCTTCTGAGCGGGACTCTG
GGGTTCGAAATGACCGACCAAGCGACGCCCAACCTGCCATCACGAGATTTCGATTCCACCGCCGCCTTCT
ATGAAAGGTTGGGCTTCGGAATCGTTTTCCGGGACGCCGGCTGGATGATCCTCCAGCGCGGGGATCTCAT
GCTGGAGTTCTTCGCCCACCCTAGGGGGAGGCTAACTGAAACACGGAAGGAGACAATACCGGAAGGAACC
CGCGCTATGACGGCAATAAAAAGACAGAATAAAACGCACGGTGTTGGGTCGTTTGTTCATAAACGCGGGG
TTCGGTCCCAGGGCTGGCACTCTGTCGATACCCCACCGAGACCCCATTGGGGCCAATACGCCCGCGTTTC
TTCCTTTTCCCCACCCCACCCCCCAAGTTCGGGTGAAGGCCCAGGGCTCGCAGCCAACGTCGGGGCGGCA
GGCCCTGCCATAGCCTCAGGTTACTCATATATACTTTAGATTGATTTAAAACTTCATTTTTAATTTAAAA
GGATCTAGGTGAAGATCCTTTTTGATAATCTCATGACCAAAATCCCTTAACGTGAGTTTTCGTTCCACTG
AGCGTCAGACCCCGTAGAAAAGATCAAAGGATCTTCTTGAGATCCTTTTTTTCTGCGCGTAATCTGCTGC
TTGCAAACAAAAAAACCACCGCTACCAGCGGTGGTTTGTTTGCCGGATCAAGAGCTACCAACTCTTTTTC
CGAAGGTAACTGGCTTCAGCAGAGCGCAGATACCAAATACTGTCCTTCTAGTGTAGCCGTAGTTAGGCCA
CCACTTCAAGAACTCTGTAGCACCGCCTACATACCTCGCTCTGCTAATCCTGTTACCAGTGGCTGCTGCC
AGTGGCGATAAGTCGTGTCTTACCGGGTTGGACTCAAGACGATAGTTACCGGATAAGGCGCAGCGGTCGG
GCTGAACGGGGGGTTCGTGCACACAGCCCAGCTTGGAGCGAACGACCTACACCGAACTGAGATACCTACA
GCGTGAGCTATGAGAAAGCGCCACGCTTCCCGAAGGGAGAAAGGCGGACAGGTATCCGGTAAGCGGCAGG
GTCGGAACAGGAGAGCGCACGAGGGAGCTTCCAGGGGGAAACGCCTGGTATCTTTATAGTCCTGTCGGGT
TTCGCCACCTCTGACTTGAGCGTCGATTTTTGTGATGCTCGTCAGGGGGGCGGAGCCTATGGAAAAACGC
CAGCAACGCGGCCTTTTTACGGTTCCTGGCCTTTTGCTGGCCTTTTGCTCACATGTTCTTTCCTGCGTTA
TCCCCTGATTCTGTGGATAACCGTATTACCGCCATGCAT
