Features (pLannotate 1.2.2; 15 found; start..end, strand, type, name):
     52..355     +  enhancer       CMV enhancer: human cytomegalovirus immediate early enhancer
    356..559     +  promoter       CMV promoter: human cytomegalovirus (CMV) immediate early promoter
    594..1103    +  CDS            CIBN: N-terminal portion of the CIB1 transcription factor from Arabidopsis thaliana binds to CRY2 (cryptochrome 2) that has absorbed blue light (Kennedy et al., 2010)
   1120..1739    +  CDS            TetR (fragment): tetracycline repressor TetR; tetR from transposon Tn10; TetR binds to the tetracycline operator tetO to inhibit transcription. This inhibition can be relieved by adding tetracycline or doxycycline.
   1749..2460    +  CDS            TagRFP (fragment): monomeric derivative of red fluorescent protein from Entacmaea quadricolor (Merzlyak et al., 2007) mammalian codon-optimized
   2485..2569    +  CDS            large T antigen (fragment): large T antigen from SV40 (simian virus 40)
   2592..2713    +  polyA_signal   SV40 poly(A) signal: SV40 polyadenylation signal
   2747..3175    -  rep_origin     f1 ori (sequence partly withheld): f1 bacteriophage origin of replication; arrow indicates direction of (+) strand synthesis
   3202..3306    +  promoter       AmpR promoter: bla
   3308..3665    +  promoter       SV40 promoter: SV40 enhancer and early promoter
   3700..4494    +  CDS            NeoR/KanR: aminoglycoside phosphotransferase from Tn5; aph(3')-II (or nptII); confers resistance to neomycin, kanamycin, and G418 (Geneticin®)
   4515..4667    +  CDS            ble (fragment): BLE_KLEPN - Experimental evidence at protein level: Swiss-Prot protein existence level 1. Binding protein with a strong affinity to the bleomycin family of antibiotics. Binds to CL990; an antimitotic-antibiotic compound. From Klebsiella pneumoniae.
   4726..4773    +  polyA_signal   HSV TK poly(A) signal: herpes simplex virus thymidine kinase polyadenylation signal (Cole and Stacy, 1985)
   4864..4880    -  polyA_signal   bGH poly(A) signal (fragment): bovine growth hormone polyadenylation signal
   5102..5690    +  rep_origin     ori: high-copy-number ColE1/pMB1/pBR322/pUC origin of replication
>Addgene plasmid #103809 | pCIBN-TetR-tagRFP-T | addgene full sequence | sequence record 199261 | Addgene NGS Result
ATAGTAATCAATTACGGGGTCATTAGTTCATAGCCCATATATGGAGTTCCGCGTTACATAACTTACGGTA
AATGGCCCGCCTGGCTGACCGCCCAACGACCCCCGCCCATTGACGTCAATAATGACGTATGTTCCCATAG
TAACGCCAATAGGGACTTTCCATTGACGTCAATGGGTGGAGTATTTACGGTAAACTGCCCACTTGGCAGT
ACATCAAGTGTATCATATGCCAAGTACGCCCCCTATTGACGTCAATGACGGTAAATGGCCCGCCTGGCAT
TATGCCCAGTACATGACCTTATGGGACTTTCCTACTTGGCAGTACATCTACGTATTAGTCATCGCTATTA
CCATGGTGATGCGGTTTTGGCAGTACATCAATGGGCGTGGATAGCGGTTTGACTCACGGGGATTTCCAAG
TCTCCACCCCATTGACGTCAATGGGAGTTTGTTTTGGCACCAAAATCAACGGGACTTTCCAAAATGTCGT
AACAACTCCGCCCCATTGACGCAAATGGGCGGTAGGCGTGTACGGTGGGAGGTCTATATAAGCAGAGCTG
GTTTAGTGAACCGTCAGATCCGCTAGCGCCACCATGAATGGAGCTATAGGAGGTGACCTTTTGCTCAATT
TTCCTGACATGTCGGTCCTAGAGCGCCAAAGGGCTCACCTCAAGTACCTCAATCCCACCTTTGATTCTCC
TCTCGCCGGCTTCTTTGCCGATTCTTCAATGATTACCGGCGGCGAGATGGACAGCTATCTTTCGACTGCC
GGTTTGAATCTTCCGATGATGTACGGTGAGACGACGGTGGAAGGTGATTCAAGACTCTCAATTTCGCCGG
AAACGACGCTTGGGACTGGAAATTTCAAGGCAGCGAAGTTTGATACAGAGACTAAGGATTGTAATGAGGC
GGCGAAGAAGATGACGATGAACAGAGATGACCTAGTAGAAGAAGGAGAAGAAGAGAAGTCGAAAATAACA
GAGCAAAACAATGGGAGCACAAAAAGCATCAAGAAGATGAAACACAAAGCCAAGAAAGAAGAGAACAATT
TCTCTAATGATTCATCTAAAGTGACGAAGGAATTGGAGAAAACGGATTATATTCATGTACCGGTAATGGT
GTCTAGATTAGATAAAAGTAAAGTGATTAACAGCGCATTAGAGCTGCTTAATGAGGTCGGAATCGAAGGT
TTAACAACCCGTAAACTCGCCCAGAAGCTAGGTGTAGAGCAGCCTACATTGTATTGGCATGTAAAAAATA
AGCGGGCTTTGCTCGACGCCTTAGCCATTGAGATGTTAGATAGGCACCATACTCACTTTTGCCCTTTAGA
AGGGGAAAGCTGGCAAGATTTTTTACGTAATAACGCTAAAAGTTTTAGATGTGCTTTACTAAGTCATCGC
GATGGAGCAAAAGTACATTTAGGTACACGGCCTACAGAAAAACAGTATGAAACTCTCGAAAATCAATTAG
CCTTTTTATGCCAACAAGGTTTTTCACTAGAGAATGCATTATATGCACTCAGCGCTGTGGGGCATTTTAC
TTTAGGTTGCGTATTGGAAGATCAAGAGCATCAAGTCGCTAAAGAAGAAAGGGAAACACCTACTACTGAT
AGTATGCCGCCATTATTACGACAAGCTATCGAATTATTTGATCACCAAGGTGCAGAGCCAGCCTTCTTAT
TCGGCCTTGAATTGATCATATGCGGATTAGAAAAACAACTTAAATGTGAAAGTGGGTCTGACAAGCTTAT
GGTGTCTAAGGGCGAAGAGCTGATTAAGGAGAACATGCACATGAAGCTGTACATGGAGGGCACCGTGAAC
AACCACCACTTCAAGTGCACATCCGAGGGCGAAGGCAAGCCCTACGAGGGCACCCAGACCATGAGAATCA
AGGTGGTCGAGGGCGGCCCTCTCCCCTTCGCCTTCGACATCCTGGCTACCAGCTTCATGTACGGCAGCAG
AACCTTCATCAACCACACCCAGGGCATCCCCGACTTCTTTAAGCAGTCCTTCCCTGAGGGCTTCACATGG
GAGAGAGTCACCACATACGAAGACGGGGGCGTGCTGACCGCTACCCAGGACACCAGCCTCCAGGACGGCT
GCCTCATCTACAACGTCAAGATCAGAGGGGTGAACTTCCCATCCAACGGCCCTGTGATGCAGAAGAAAAC
ACTCGGCTGGGAGGCCAACACCGAGATGCTGTACCCCGCTGACGGCGGCCTGGAAGGCAGAACCGACATG
GCCCTGAAGCTCGTGGGCGGGGGCCACCTGATCTGCAACTTCAAGACCACATACAGATCCAAGAAACCCG
CTAAGAACCTCAAGATGCCCGGCGTCTACTATGTGGACCACAGACTGGAAAGAATCAAGGAGGCCGACAA
AGAGACCTACGTCGAGCAGCACGAGGTGGCTGTGGCCAGATACTGCGACCTCCCTAGCAAACTGGGGCAC
AAACTTAATTAAGGATCCACCGGATCTAGATAACTGATCATAATCAGCCATACCACATTTGTAGAGGTTT
TACTTGCTTTAAAAAACCTCCCACACCTCCCCCTGAACCTGAAACATAAAATGAATGCAATTGTTGTTGT
TAACTTGTTTATTGCAGCTTATAATGGTTACAAATAAAGCAATAGCATCACAAATTTCACAAATAAAGCA
TTTTTTTCACTGCATTCTAGTTGTGGTTTGTCCAAACTCATCAATGTATCTTAACGCGTAAATTGTAAGC
GTTAATATTTTGTTAAAATTCGCGTTAAATTTTTGTTAAATCAGCTCATTTTTTAACCAATAGGCCGAAA
TCGGCAAAATCCCTTATAAATCAAAAGAATAGACCGAGATAGGGT
[37 nt withheld, positions 2846-2882]
AAAGAACGTGGACTCCAACGTCAAAGG
[49 nt withheld, positions 2910-2958]
T
[91 nt withheld, positions 2960-3050]
G
[124 nt withheld, positions 3052-3175]
CAGGTGGCACTTTTCGGGGAAATGTGCGCGGAACCCCTATTTGTTTATTTTTCTAAATACATTCAAATAT
GTATCCGCTCATGAGACAATAACCCTGATAAATGCTTCAATAATATTGAAAAAGGAAGAGTCCTGAGGCG
GAAAGAACCAGCTGTGGAATGTGTGTCAGTTAGGGTGTGGAAAGTCCCCAGGCTCCCCAGCAGGCAGAAG
TATGCAAAGCATGCATCTCAATTAGTCAGCAACCAGGTGTGGAAAGTCCCCAGGCTCCCCAGCAGGCAGA
AGTATGCAAAGCATGCATCTCAATTAGTCAGCAACCATAGTCCCGCCCCTAACTCCGCCCATCCCGCCCC
TAACTCCGCCCAGTTCCGCCCATTCTCCGCCCCATGGCTGACTAATTTTTTTTATTTATGCAGAGGCCGA
GGCCGCCTCGGCCTCTGAGCTATTCCAGAAGTAGTGAGGAGGCTTTTTTGGAGGCCTAGGCTTTTGCAAA
GATCGATCAAGAGACAGGATGAGGATCGTTTCGCATGATTGAACAAGATGGATTGCACGCAGGTTCTCCG
GCCGCTTGGGTGGAGAGGCTATTCGGCTATGACTGGGCACAACAGACAATCGGCTGCTCTGATGCCGCCG
TGTTCCGGCTGTCAGCGCAGGGGCGCCCGGTTCTTTTTGTCAAGACCGACCTGTCCGGTGCCCTGAATGA
ACTGCAAGACGAGGCAGCGCGGCTATCGTGGCTGGCCACGACGGGCGTTCCTTGCGCAGCTGTGCTCGAC
GTTGTCACTGAAGCGGGAAGGGACTGGCTGCTATTGGGCGAAGTGCCGGGGCAGGATCTCCTGTCATCTC
ACCTTGCTCCTGCCGAGAAAGTATCCATCATGGCTGATGCAATGCGGCGGCTGCATACGCTTGATCCGGC
TACCTGCCCATTCGACCACCAAGCGAAACATCGCATCGAGCGAGCACGTACTCGGATGGAAGCCGGTCTT
GTCGATCAGGATGATCTGGACGAAGAGCATCAGGGGCTCGCGCCAGCCGAACTGTTCGCCAGGCTCAAGG
CGAGCATGCCCGACGGCGAGGATCTCGTCGTGACCCATGGCGATGCCTGCTTGCCGAATATCATGGTGGA
AAATGGCCGCTTTTCTGGATTCATCGACTGTGGCCGGCTGGGTGTGGCGGACCGCTATCAGGACATAGCG
TTGGCTACCCGTGATATTGCTGAAGAGCTTGGCGGCGAATGGGCTGACCGCTTCCTCGTGCTTTACGGTA
TCGCCGCTCCCGATTCGCAGCGCATCGCCTTCTATCGCCTTCTTGACGAGTTCTTCTGAGCGGGACTCTG
GGGTTCGAAATGACCGACCAAGCGACGCCCAACCTGCCATCACGAGATTTCGATTCCACCGCCGCCTTCT
ATGAAAGGTTGGGCTTCGGAATCGTTTTCCGGGACGCCGGCTGGATGATCCTCCAGCGCGGGGATCTCAT
GCTGGAGTTCTTCGCCCACCCTAGGGGGAGGCTAACTGAAACACGGAAGGAGACAATACCGGAAGGAACC
CGCGCTATGACGGCAATAAAAAGACAGAATAAAACGCACGGTGTTGGGTCGTTTGTTCATAAACGCGGGG
TTCGGTCCCAGGGCTGGCACTCTGTCGATACCCCACCGAGACCCCATTGGGGCCAATACGCCCGCGTTTC
TTCCTTTTCCCCACCCCACCCCCCAAGTTCGGGTGAAGGCCCAGGGCTCGCAGCCAACGTCGGGGCGGCA
GGCCCTGCCATAGCCTCAGGTTACTCATATATACTTTAGATTGATTTAAAACTTCATTTTTAATTTAAAA
GGATCTAGGTGAAGATCCTTTTTGATAATCTCATGACCAAAATCCCTTAACGTGAGTTTTCGTTCCACTG
AGCGTCAGACCCCGTAGAAAAGATCAAAGGATCTTCTTGAGATCCTTTTTTTCTGCGCGTAATCTGCTGC
TTGCAAACAAAAAAACCACCGCTACCAGCGGTGGTTTGTTTGCCGGATCAAGAGCTACCAACTCTTTTTC
CGAAGGTAACTGGCTTCAGCAGAGCGCAGATACCAAATACTGTTCTTCTAGTGTAGCCGTAGTTAGGCCA
CCACTTCAAGAACTCTGTAGCACCGCCTACATACCTCGCTCTGCTAATCCTGTTACCAGTGGCTGCTGCC
AGTGGCGATAAGTCGTGTCTTACCGGGTTGGACTCAAGACGATAGTTACCGGATAAGGCGCAGCGGTCGG
GCTGAACGGGGGGTTCGTGCACACAGCCCAGCTTGGAGCGAACGACCTACACCGAACTGAGATACCTACA
GCGTGAGCTATGAGAAAGCGCCACGCTTCCCGAAGGGAGAAAGGCGGACAGGTATCCGGTAAGCGGCAGG
GTCGGAACAGGAGAGCGCACGAGGGAGCTTCCAGGGGGAAACGCCTGGTATCTTTATAGTCCTGTCGGGT
TTCGCCACCTCTGACTTGAGCGTCGATTTTTGTGATGCTCGTCAGGGGGGCGGAGCCTATGGAAAAACGC
CAGCAACGCGGCCTTTTTACGGTTCCTGGCCTTTTGCTGGCCTTTTGCTCACATGTTCTTTCCTGCGTTA
TCCCCTGATTCTGTGGATAACCGTATTACCGCCATGCATTAGTTATTA
