>Addgene plasmid #103809 | pCIBN-TetR-tagRFP-T | depositor partial sequence | sequence record 196687 | CIBN
ATGAATGGAGCTATAGGAGGTGACCTTTTGCTCAATTTTCCTGACATGTCGGTCCTAGAGCGCCAAAGGG
CTCACCTCAAGTACCTCAATCCCACCTTTGATTCTCCTCTCGCCGGCTTCTTTGCCGATTCTTCAATGAT
TACCGGCGGCGAGATGGACAGCTATCTTTCGACTGCCGGTTTGAATCTTCCGATGATGTACGGTGAGACG
ACGGTGGAAGGTGATTCAAGACTCTCAATTTCGCCGGAAACGACGCTTGGGACTGGAAATTTCAAGGCAG
CGAAGTTTGATACAGAGACTAAGGATTGTAATGAGGCGGCGAAGAAGATGACGATGAACAGAGATGACCT
AGTAGAAGAAGGAGAAGAAGAGAAGTCGAAAATAACAGAGCAAAACAATGGGAGCACAAAAAGCATCAAG
AAGATGAAACACAAAGCCAAGAAAGAAGAGAACAATTTCTCTAATGATTCATCTAAAGTGACGAAGGAAT
TGGAGAAAACGGATTATATTCAT
