>Addgene plasmid #103809 | pCIBN-TetR-tagRFP-T | depositor partial sequence | sequence record 196688 | TetR
ATGGTGTCTAGATTAGATAAAAGTAAAGTGATTAACAGCGCATTAGAGCTGCTTAATGAGGTCGGAATCG
AAGGTTTAACAACCCGTAAACTCGCCCAGAAGCTAGGTGTAGAGCAGCCTACATTGTATTGGCATGTAAA
AAATAAGCGGGCTTTGCTCGACGCCTTAGCCATTGAGATGTTAGATAGGCACCATACTCACTTTTGCCCT
TTAGAAGGGGAAAGCTGGCAAGATTTTTTACGTAATAACGCTAAAAGTTTTAGATGTGCTTTACTAAGTC
ATCGCGATGGAGCAAAAGTACATTTAGGTACACGGCCTACAGAAAAACAGTATGAAACTCTCGAAAATCA
ATTAGCCTTTTTATGCCAACAAGGTTTTTCACTAGAGAATGCATTATATGCACTCAGCGCTGTGGGGCAT
TTTACTTTAGGTTGCGTATTGGAAGATCAAGAGCATCAAGTCGCTAAAGAAGAAAGGGAAACACCTACTA
CTGATAGTATGCCGCCATTATTACGACAAGCTATCGAATTATTTGATCACCAAGGTGCAGAGCCAGCCTT
CTTATTCGGCCTTGAATTGATCATATGCGGATTAGAAAAACAACTTAAATGTGAAAGTGGGTCT
